Addgene plasmid #54284: mEmerald-TPT1-N-10
Purpose: Localization: Microtubule Associated Protein, Excitation: 487, Emission: 509
Depositing lab: Michael Davidson. Depositing organization: Florida State University, Tallahassee.
Backbone
  Vector backbone: mEmerald-N1
  Backbone size w/o insert (bp): 4750
  Vector type: Mammalian Expression
  Selectable markers: Neomycin (select with G418)
Growth in bacteria
  Bacterial resistance: Kanamycin, 50 μg/mL
  Growth temperature: 37°C
  Growth strain: DH5alpha
  Copy number: High Copy
Gene/Insert
  Gene/Insert name: TPT1 (alt name: NM_003295)
  Species: H. sapiens (human)
  Entrez Gene: TPT1 (a.k.a. HRF, TCTP, p02, p23)
  Promoter: CMV
  Tag / fusion protein: mEmerald (C terminal on backbone)
  Cloning method: Unknown
  Sequencing primers: 5′ CMV-F; 3′ SV40pA-R
Terms and licenses: Academic/Nonprofit Terms; Industry Terms
Depositor comments: . Excitation = 487; Emission = 509. Localization data: Microtubule Associated Protein
How to cite: mEmerald-TPT1-N-10 was a gift from Michael Davidson (Addgene plasmid # 54284 ; http://n2t.net/addgene:54284 ; RRID:Addgene_54284)
