[The description below was written by a language model from this plasmid's Addgene catalogue record.]
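Description:
mEmerald-TPT1-N-10 is a mammalian expression plasmid built on the mEmerald-N1 backbone (about 4.75 kb without the insert), designed to produce a fluorescent fusion of human TPT1 (tumor protein, translationally controlled 1, also known as TCTP, HRF, p02 or p23). The TPT1 coding sequence, corresponding to the reference transcript noted in the record, sits downstream of the CMV promoter, a strong constitutive viral promoter widely used in cultured mammalian cells. Because this is an N1-style vector, the fluorescent protein is encoded by the backbone downstream of the insert, so mEmerald is attached to the C terminus of TPT1. The "10" in the name probably refers to the length of the linker between the two parts, but the record does not state this. A 3′ sequencing primer directed at an SV40 polyadenylation signal indicates that such a signal terminates the transcript.

The plasmid is propagated in E. coli as a high-copy construct under kanamycin selection, and it carries a neomycin resistance marker, which allows G418 selection of stably transfected mammalian cells. No feature table is provided, so the origin of replication and the other backbone elements are not itemised, and the cloning method is recorded as unknown.

mEmerald is a bright green GFP derivative, listed here with excitation at 487 nm and emission at 509 nm. The depositor classifies the fusion as a microtubule-associated protein localization marker. Its typical use is therefore transient or stable expression in mammalian cells for fluorescence microscopy, to visualise TPT1 distribution and its association with the microtubule cytoskeleton in live or fixed cells.
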