>Addgene plasmid #54284 | mEmerald-TPT1-N-10 | addgene partial sequence | sequence record 92635 | EGFP-N 5'-CGTCGCCGTCCAGCTCGACCAG-3'
CCTTGCTCACCATGGTGGCGACCGGTGGATCCCCTCCGGAGCTACATTTTTCCATTTCTAAACCATCCTT
AAAGAAAATCATATATGGGGTCACACCATCCTCACGGTAGTCCAATAGAGCAACCATGCCATCTGGATTC
ATGTTTTCACCAATAAAGAACTGGTAGTTTTTGAAATTAGCAAGGATGTGCTTGATTTGTTCTGCAGCCC
CTGTCATAAAAGGTTTTACTCTTTCTGGTCTCTGTTCTTCAAGTTTCCCTTTGATTGATTTCATGTAATC
TTTGATGTACTTCTTGTAGGCTTCTTTTGTGAAACTTGTTTCCTGCAGGTGATGGTTCATGACAATATCG
ACACCAGTGATTACTGTGCTTTCGGTACCTTCGCCCTCGGGGCCTTCAGCGGAGGCATTTCCACCAATGA
GCGAGTCATCAATGTTACCTTCTGTCCTACTGACCATCTTCCCCTCCACCTCCAGGCACAACCCGTCCGC
GATCTCCCGGATCTTGTAGATGTCGGAGAACATCTCATCGTGGCTGATGAGGTCCCGGTAGATAATCATG
GTGGCGCTAGCGGATCTGACGGTTCACTAAACCAGCTCTGCTTATATAGACCTCCCACCGTACACGCCTA
CCGCCCATTTGCGTCAATGGGGCGGAGTTGTTACGACATTTTGGAAAGTCCCGTTGATTTTGGTGCCAAA
ACAAACTCCCATTGACGTCAATGGGGTGGAGACTTGGAAATCCCCGTGAGTCAAACCGCTATCCACGCCC
ATTGATGTACTGCCAAAACCGCATCACCATGGTAATAGCGATGACTAATACGTAGATGTACTGCCAAGTA
GGAA
